Addgene plasmid #104629: LIC1B_Caspase-LOVN7C-7
Purpose: bacterial expression of light-activated caspase-3 with N7C-7 linker variation
Depositing lab: Jim Wells. Depositing organization: University of California, San Francisco (UCSF). Publication: Engineering a light-activated caspase-3 for precise ablation of neurons in vivo. Smart AD, Pache RA, Thomsen ND, Kortemme T, Davis GW, Wells JA. Proc Natl Acad Sci U S A. 2017 Sep 26;114(39):E8174-E8183. doi: 10.1073/pnas.1705064114. Epub 2017 Sep 11. PubMed 28893998.
Backbone
  Vector backbone: pET His6 TEV LIC cloning vector
  Backbone manufacturer: Scott Gradia (Addgene plasmid # 29653)
  Vector type: Bacterial Expression
Growth in bacteria
  Bacterial resistance: Kanamycin, 50 μg/mL
  Growth temperature: 37°C
  Growth strain: DH5alpha
  Copy number: Unknown
Gene/Insert
  Gene/Insert name: Caspase-3
  Species: H. sapiens (human)
  Entrez Gene: CASP3 (a.k.a. CPP32, CPP32B, SCA-1)
  Promoter: T7
  Tag / fusion protein: His (N terminal on backbone); LOV2
  Cloning method: Unknown
  Sequencing primers: 5′ T7
Terms and licenses: Academic/Nonprofit Terms; Industry Terms: Not Available to Industry
Depositor comments: LOV2 domain was inserted into the intersubunit linker of the caspase, with linker variation N7C-7
How to cite: LIC1B_Caspase-LOVN7C-7 was a gift from Jim Wells (Addgene plasmid # 104629 ; http://n2t.net/addgene:104629 ; RRID:Addgene_104629)
