[The description below was written by a language model from this plasmid's Addgene catalogue record and pLannotate feature annotations shown in this document.]
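Description:
LIC1B_Caspase-LOVN7C-7 is a bacterial expression plasmid built on a pET-type His6-TEV ligation-independent cloning backbone, designed to produce a light-activated form of human caspase-3 in E. coli. The 6.5 kb plasmid replicates from a ColE1/pBR322-family origin accompanied by the bom site and the rop gene, which moderates copy number, and it is selected with kanamycin through an aminoglycoside phosphotransferase (KanR) cassette. An f1 origin is also present, along with remnant tetracycline-resistance fragments inherited from the pBR322 lineage.

Expression is driven by a T7 promoter followed by a lac operator and the T7 gene 10 ribosome binding site. The plasmid carries lacI, so transcription is repressed until induction with IPTG in a host supplying T7 RNA polymerase, and a T7 terminator closes the unit. The open reading frame begins with an N-terminal 6xHis tag and a TEV protease site for affinity purification and tag removal. It continues with caspase-3 split into two segments by a LOV2 photosensory domain inserted into the intersubunit linker, with the junctions defined by the "N7C-7" linker variant. The automated annotation labels the two caspase segments as homologous to an insect caspase and the central domain as miniSOG. These are similarity hits to related caspase and flavin-binding LOV sequences rather than the depositor's stated parts. A short His-tag-like fragment is annotated downstream of the insert, and it is probably backbone sequence; the record does not say whether it is translated. The construct is one of a series of linker variants used to produce recombinant protein while engineering a caspase whose apoptotic activity can be switched on by light, with the aim of precise ablation of neurons in vivo.
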