Features (pLannotate 1.2.2; 23 found; start..end, strand, type, name):
    213..231     +  promoter       T7 promoter: promoter for bacteriophage T7 RNA polymerase
    232..256     +  protein_bind   lac operator: The lac repressor binds to the lac operator to inhibit transcription in E. coli. This inhibition can be relieved by adding lactose or isopropyl-β-D-thiogalactopyranoside (IPTG). lac repressor encoded by lacI
    271..293     +  RBS            RBS: efficient ribosome binding site from bacteriophage T7 gene 10 (Olins and Rangwala, 1989)
    312..329     +  CDS            6xHis: 6xHis affinity tag
    330..346     +  CDS            TEV site (fragment): tobacco etch virus (TEV) protease recognition and cleavage site
    381..839     +  CDS            CASP1_SPOFR (fragment): Experimental evidence at protein level: Swiss-Prot protein existence level 1. Involved in the activation cascade of caspases responsible for apoptosis execution (By similarity). Inhibited by the baculovirus anti-apoptotic protein p35. Cleaves p35 and nuclear immunophilin FKBP46. From Spodoptera frugiperda (Fall armyworm).
    834..1151    +  CDS            miniSOG: miniSOG is a basic (constitutively fluorescent) cyan fluorescent protein published in 2011, derived from Arabidopsis thaliana. It requires the cofactor flavin for fluorescence.
   1248..1520    +  CDS            CASP1_SPOFR (fragment): Experimental evidence at protein level: Swiss-Prot protein existence level 1. Involved in the activation cascade of caspases responsible for apoptosis execution (By similarity). Inhibited by the baculovirus anti-apoptotic protein p35. Cleaves p35 and nuclear immunophilin FKBP46. From Spodoptera frugiperda (Fall armyworm).
   1596..1613    +  CDS            9xHis (fragment): 9xHis affinity tag
   1623..1672    +  CDS            SET1 (fragment): solubility-enhancement tag derived from T7 phage gene 10B
   1680..1727    +  terminator     T7 terminator: transcription terminator for bacteriophage T7 RNA polymerase
   1764..2192    +  rep_origin     f1 ori (sequence partly withheld): f1 bacteriophage origin of replication; arrow indicates direction of (+) strand synthesis
   2246..2303    +  promoter       AmpR promoter (fragment): bla
   2312..3127    -  CDS            KanR: aminoglycoside phosphotransferase; aph(3')-Ia; confers resistance to kanamycin in bacteria or G418 (Geneticin®) in eukaryotes
   3249..3837    +  rep_origin     ori: high-copy-number ColE1/pMB1/pBR322/pUC origin of replication
   4023..4162    -  misc_feature   bom: basis of mobility region from pBR322
   4264..4455    -  CDS            rop: Rop protein, which maintains plasmids at low copy number; rop
   4472..4852    +  CDS            YPB1_ECOLX: Protein predicted: Swiss-Prot protein existence level 4. From Escherichia coli.
   4924..5215    -  CDS            TcR (fragment): tetracycline efflux protein; tet; confers resistance to tetracycline
   5230..5251    -  protein_bind   CAP binding site: CAP binding activates transcription in the presence of cAMP. E. coli catabolite activator protein
   5264..6346    -  CDS            lacI: lac repressor; lacI; The lac repressor binds to the lac operator to inhibit transcription in E. coli. This inhibition can be relieved by adding lactose or isopropyl-β-D-thiogalactopyranoside (IPTG).
   6347..6424    -  promoter       lacI promoter: lacI
   6432..191     -  CDS            TcR (fragment) (across the origin): tetracycline efflux protein; tet; confers resistance to tetracycline
>Addgene plasmid #104629 | LIC1B_Caspase-LOVN7C-7 | addgene full sequence | sequence record 203167 | Addgene NGS Result
CATGCAAGGAGATGGCGCCCAACAGTCCCCCGGCCACGGGGCCTGCCACCATACCCACGCCGAAACAAGC
GCTCATGAGCCCGAAGTGGCGAGCCCGATCTTCCCCATCGGTGATGTCGGCGATATAGGCGCCAGCAACC
GCACCTGTGGCGCCGGTGATGCCGGCCACGATGCGTCCGGCGTAGAGGATCGAGATCTCGATCCCGCGAA
ATTAATACGACTCACTATAGGGGAATTGTGAGCGGATAACAATTCCCCTCTAGAAATAATTTTGTTTAAC
TTTAAGAAGGAGATATACCATGGGTTCTTCTCACCATCACCATCACCATGAAAACCTGTACTTCCAATCC
AATGCATCTGGAATATCCCTGGACAACAGTTATAAAATGGATTATCCTGAGATGGGTTTATGTATAATAA
TTAATAATAAGAATTTTCATAAAAGCACTGGAATGACATCTCGGTCTGGTACAGATGTCGATGCAGCAAA
CCTCAGGGAAACATTCAGAAACTTGAAATATGAAGTCAGGAATAAAAATGATCTTACACGTGAAGAAATT
GTGGAATTGATGCGTGATGTTTCTAAAGAAGATCACAGCAAAAGGAGCAGTTTTGTTTGTGTGCTTCTGA
GCCATGGTGAAGAAGGAATAATTTTTGGAACAAATGGACCTGTTGACCTGAAAAAAATAACAAACTTTTT
CAGAGGGGATCGTTGTAGAAGTCTAACTGGAAAACCCAAACTTTTCATTATTCAGGCCTGCCGTGGTACA
GAACTGGACTGTGGCATTGAGACAAACGGCGGTAGCGGCAGTGGCGGCACCACCCTGGAACGCATCGAGA
AGAACTTCGTCATCACCGATCCCCGCCTGCCCGATAATCCCATCATCTTCGCCAGCGATAGCTTCTTGCA
ACTGACAGAGTACAGCCGCGAGGAGATCCTGGGCCGCAACTGCCGCTTCCTCCAGGGACCCGAGACCGAT
CGCGCCACCGTGCGCAAGATCCGCGATGCCATCGATAACCAGACCGAGGTGACCGTGCAGCTGATTAACT
ACACCAAGAGCGGCAAAAAGTTTTGGAACCTGTTCCACCTGCAGCCCATGCGCGACCAGAAGGGCGATGT
GCAGTACTTCATCGGCGTACAACTGGATGGCACCGAACACGTGCGGGATGCCGCGGAGCGCGAGGCCGTG
ATGCTGATCAAGAAGACCGCCGAGGAAATCGACGAGGCCGCCAAGGAGCTGGCGTGTCATAAAATACCAG
TGGAGGCCGACTTCTTGTATGCATACTCCACAGCACCTGGTTATTATTCTTGGCGAAATTCAAAGGATGG
CTCCTGGTTCATCCAGTCGCTTTGTGCCATGCTGAAACAGTATGCCGACAAGCTTGAATTTATGCACATT
CTTACCCGGGTTAACCGAAAGGTGGCAACAGAATTTGAGTCCTTTTCCTTTGACGCTACTTTTCATGCAA
AGAAACAGATTCCATGTATTGTTTCCATGCTCACAAAAGAACTCTATTTTTATCACTAATAACATTGGAA
GTGGATAACGGATCCGAATTCGAGCGCCGTCGACAAGCTTGCGGCCGCACTCGAGCACCACCACCACCAC
CACTGAGATCCGGCTGCTAACAAAGCCCGAAAGGAAGCTGAGTTGGCTGCTGCCACCGCTGAGCAATAAC
TAGCATAACCCCTTGGGGCCTCTAAACGGGTCTTGAGGGGTTTTTTGCTGAAAGGAGGAACTATATCCGG
ATTGGCGAATGGG
[124 nt withheld, positions 1764-1887]
C
[91 nt withheld, positions 1889-1979]
A
[49 nt withheld, positions 1981-2029]
CCTTTGACGTTGGAGTCCACGTTCTTT
[37 nt withheld, positions 2057-2093]
ACCCTATCTCGGTCTATTCTTTTGATTTATAAGGGATTTTGCCGATTTCGGCCTATTGGTTAAAAAATGA
GCTGATTTAACAAAAATTTAACGCGAATTTTAACAAACTAGTAACGTTTACAATTTCAGGTGGCACTTTT
CGGGGAAATGTGCGCGGAACCCCTATTTGTTTATTTTTCTAAATACATTCAAATATGTATCCGCTCATGA
ATTAATTCTTAGAAAAACTCATCGAGCATCAAATGAAACTGCAATTTATTCATATCAGGATTATCAATAC
CATATTTTTGAAAAAGCCGTTTCTGTAATGAAGGAGAAAACTCACCGAGGCAGTTCCATAGGATGGCAAG
ATCCTGGTATCGGTCTGCGATTCCGACTCGTCCAACATCAATACAACCTATTAATTTCCCCTCGTCAAAA
ATAAGGTTATCAAGTGAGAAATCACCATGAGTGACGACTGAATCCGGTGAGAATGGCAAAAGTTTATGCA
TTTCTTTCCAGACTTGTTCAACAGGCCAGCCATTACGCTCGTCATCAAAATCACTCGCATCAACCAAACC
GTTATTCATTCGTGATTGCGCCTGAGCGAGACGAAATACGCGATCGCTGTTAAAAGGACAATTACAAACA
GGAATCGAATGCAACCGGCGCAGGAACACTGCCAGCGCATCAACAATGTTTTCACCTGAATCAGGATATT
CTTCTAATACCTGGAATGCTGTTTTCCCGGGGATCGCAGTGGTGAGTAACCATGCATCATCAGGAGTACG
GATAAAATGCTTGATGGTCGGAAGAGGCATAAATTCCGTCAGCCAGTTTAGTCTGACCATCTCATCTGTA
ACATCATTGGCAACGCTACCTTTGCCATGTTTCAGAAACAACTCTGGCGCATCGGGCTTCCCATACAATC
GATAGATTGTCGCACCTGATTGCCCGACATTATCGCGAGCCCATTTATACCCATATAAATCAGCATCCAT
GTTGGAATTTAATCGCGGCCTAGAGCAAGACGTTTCCCGTTGAATATGGCTCATAACACCCCTTGTATTA
CTGTTTATGTAAGCAGACAGTTTTATTGTTCATGACCAAAATCCCTTAACGTGAGTTTTCGTTCCACTGA
GCGTCAGACCCCGTAGAAAAGATCAAAGGATCTTCTTGAGATCCTTTTTTTCTGCGCGTAATCTGCTGCT
TGCAAACAAAAAAACCACCGCTACCAGCGGTGGTTTGTTTGCCGGATCAAGAGCTACCAACTCTTTTTCC
GAAGGTAACTGGCTTCAGCAGAGCGCAGATACCAAATACTGTCCTTCTAGTGTAGCCGTAGTTAGGCCAC
CACTTCAAGAACTCTGTAGCACCGCCTACATACCTCGCTCTGCTAATCCTGTTACCAGTGGCTGCTGCCA
GTGGCGATAAGTCGTGTCTTACCGGGTTGGACTCAAGACGATAGTTACCGGATAAGGCGCAGCGGTCGGG
CTGAACGGGGGGTTCGTGCACACAGCCCAGCTTGGAGCGAACGACCTACACCGAACTGAGATACCTACAG
CGTGAGCTATGAGAAAGCGCCACGCTTCCCGAAGGGAGAAAGGCGGACAGGTATCCGGTAAGCGGCAGGG
TCGGAACAGGAGAGCGCACGAGGGAGCTTCCAGGGGGAAACGCCTGGTATCTTTATAGTCCTGTCGGGTT
TCGCCACCTCTGACTTGAGCGTCGATTTTTGTGATGCTCGTCAGGGGGGCGGAGCCTATGGAAAAACGCC
AGCAACGCGGCCTTTTTACGGTTCCTGGCCTTTTGCTGGCCTTTTGCTCACATGTTCTTTCCTGCGTTAT
CCCCTGATTCTGTGGATAACCGTATTACCGCCTTTGAGTGAGCTGATACCGCTCGCCGCAGCCGAACGAC
CGAGCGCAGCGAGTCAGTGAGCGAGGAAGCGGAAGAGCGCCTGATGCGGTATTTTCTCCTTACGCATCTG
TGCGGTATTTCACACCGCAATGGTGCACTCTCAGTACAATCTGCTCTGATGCCGCATAGTTAAGCCAGTA
TACACTCCGCTATCGCTACGTGACTGGGTCATGGCTGCGCCCCGACACCCGCCAACACCCGCTGACGCGC
CCTGACGGGCTTGTCTGCTCCCGGCATCCGCTTACAGACAAGCTGTGACCGTCTCCGGGAGCTGCATGTG
TCAGAGGTTTTCACCGTCATCACCGAAACGCGCGAGGCAGCTGCGGTAAAGCTCATCAGCGTGGTCGTGA
AGCGATTCACAGATGTCTGCCTGTTCATCCGCGTCCAGCTCGTTGAGTTTCTCCAGAAGCGTTAATGTCT
GGCTTCTGATAAAGCGGGCCATGTTAAGGGCGGTTTTTTCCTGTTTGGTCACTGATGCCTCCGTGTAAGG
GGGATTTCTGTTCATGGGGGTAATGATACCGATGAAACGAGAGAGGATGCTCACGATACGGGTTACTGAT
GATGAACATGCCCGGTTACTGGAACGTTGTGAGGGTAAACAACTGGCGGTATGGATGCGGCGGGACCAGA
GAAAAATCACTCAGGGTCAATGCCAGCGCTTCGTTAATACAGATGTAGGTGTTCCACAGGGTAGCCAGCA
GCATCCTGCGATGCAGATCCGGAACATAATGGTGCAGGGCGCTGACTTCCGCGTTTCCAGACTTTACGAA
ACACGGAAACCGAAGACCATTCATGTTGTTGCTCAGGTCGCAGACGTTTTGCAGCAGCAGTCGCTTCACG
TTCGCTCGCGTATCGGTGATTCATTCTGCTAACCAGTAAGGCAACCCCGCCAGCCTAGCCGGGTCCTCAA
CGACAGGAGCACGATCATGCGCACCCGTGGGGCCGCCATGCCGGCGATAATGGCCTGCTTCTCGCCGAAA
CGTTTGGTGGCGGGACCAGTGACGAAGGCTTGAGCGAGGGCGTGCAAGATTCCGAATACCGCAAGCGACA
GGCCGATCATCGTCGCGCTCCAGCGAAAGCGGTCCTCGCCGAAAATGACCCAGAGCGCTGCCGGCACCTG
TCCTACGAGTTGCATGATAAAGAAGACAGTCATAAGTGCGGCGACGATAGTCATGCCCCGCGCCCACCGG
AAGGAGCTGACTGGGTTGAAGGCTCTCAAGGGCATCGGTCGAGATCCCGGTGCCTAATGAGTGAGCTAAC
TTACATTAATTGCGTTGCGCTCACTGCCCGCTTTCCAGTCGGGAAACCTGTCGTGCCAGCTGCATTAATG
AATCGGCCAACGCGCGGGGAGAGGCGGTTTGCGTATTGGGCGCCAGGGTGGTTTTTCTTTTCACCAGTGA
GACGGGCAACAGCTGATTGCCCTTCACCGCCTGGCCCTGAGAGAGTTGCAGCAAGCGGTCCACGCTGGTT
TGCCCCAGCAGGCGAAAATCCTGTTTGATGGTGGTTAACGGCGGGATATAACATGAGCTGTCTTCGGTAT
CGTCGTATCCCACTACCGAGATATCCGCACCAACGCGCAGCCCGAACTCGGTAATGGCGCGCATTGCGCC
CAGCGCCATCTGATCGTTGGCAACCAGCATCGCAGTGGGAACGATACCCTCATTCAGCATTTGCATGGTT
TGTTGAAAACCGGACATGGCACTCCAGTCGCCTTCCCGTTCCGCTATCGGCTGAATTTGATTGCGAGTGA
GATATTTATGCCAGCCAGCCAGACGCAGACGCGCCGAGACAGAACTTAATGGGCCCGCTAACAGCGCGAT
TTGCTGGTGACCCAATGCGACCAGATGCTCCACGCCCAGTCGCGTACCGTCTTCATGGGAGAAAATAATA
CTGTTGATGGGTGTCTGGTCAGAGACATCAAGAAATAACGCCGGAACATTAGTGCAGGCAGCTTCCACAG
CAATGGCATCCTGGTCATCCAGCGGATAGTTAATGATCAGCCCACTGACGCGTTGCGCGAGAAGATTGTG
CACCGCCGCTTTACAGGCTTCGACGCCGCTTCGTTCTACCATCGACACCACCACGCTGGCACCCAGTTGA
TCGGCGCGAGATTTAATCGCCGCGACAATTTGCGACGGCGCGTGCAGGGCCAGACTGGAGGTGGCAACGC
CAATCAGCAACGACTGTTTGCCCGCCAGTTGTTGTGCCACGCGGTTGGGAATGTAATTCAGCTCCGCCAT
CGCCGCTTCCACTTTTTCCCGCGTTTTCGCAGAAACGTGGCTGGCCTGGTTCACCACGCGGGAAACGGTC
TGATAAGAGACACCGGCATACTCTGCGACATCGTATAACGTTACTGGTTTCACATTCACCACCCTGAATT
GACTCTCTTCCGGGCGCTATCATGCCATACCGCGAAAGGTTTTGCGCCATTCGATGGTGTCCGGGATCTC
GACGCTCTCCCTTATGCGACTCCTGCATTAGGAAGCAGCCCAGTAGTAGGTTGAGGCCGTTGAGCACCGC
CGCCGCAAGGAATGGTG
